>Addgene plasmid #173118 | pAAV syn Arrestin-TEVp-V5 | addgene full sequence | sequence record 339965 | Addgene NGS Result
CCTGCAGGCAGCTGCGCGCTCGCTCGCTCACTGAGGCCGCCCGGGCGTCGGGCGACCTTTGGTCGCCCGG
CCTCAGTGAGCGAGCGAGCGCGCAGAGAGGGAGTGGCCAACTCCATCACTAGGGGTTCCTGCGGCCGCAC
GCGTTGTACAGTGTCTAGACTGCAGAGGGCCCTGCGTATGAGTGCAAGTGGGTTTTAGGACCAGGATGAG
GCGGGGTGGGGGTGCCTACCTGACGACCGACCCCGACCCACTGGACAAGCACCCAACCCCCATTCCCCAA
ATTGCGCATCCCCTATCAGAGAGGGGGAGGGGAAACAGGATGCGGCGAGGCGCGTGCGCACTGCCAGCTT
CAGCACCGCGGACAGTGCCTTCGCCCCCGCCTGGCGGCGCGCGCCACCGCCGCCTCAGCACTGAAGGCGC
GCTGACGTCACTCGCCGGTCCCCCGCAAACTCCCCTTCCCGGCCACCTTGGTCGCGTCCGCGCCGCCGCC
GGCCCAGCCGGACCGCACCACGCGAGGCGCGAGATAGGGGGGCACGGGCGCGACCATCTGCGCTGCGGCG
CCGGCGACTCAGCGCTGCCTCAGTCTGCGGTGGGCAGCGGAGGAGTCGTGTCGTGCCTGAGAGCGCAGTC
GAGAAGGATCCGCCACCATGGGTGAAAAACCCGGGACCAGGGTCTTCAAGAAGTCGAGCCCTAACTGCAA
GCTCACCGTGTACTTGGGCAAGCGTGACTTTGTGGATCACTTGGACAAAGTGGATCCTGTCGATGGTGTG
GTGCTTGTGGATCCTGACTACTTGAAGGACCGGAAAGTGTTTGTGACCCTCACCTGTGCCTTCCGCTATG
GCCGAGAAGACCTGGATGTACTGGGCCTGTCTTTCCGCAAAGATCTGTTCATCGCCACCTACCAGGCCTT
CCCCCCCATGCCCAACCCACCTCGGCCCCCCACCCGCCTACAGGACCGACTGCTGAAGAAGTTGGGCCAG
CACGCCCACCCCTTTTTTTTCACAATACCCCAGAATTTGCCTTGCTCCGTCACACTGCAGCCAGGACCGG
AGGACACAGGGAAGGCCTGTGGAGTAGACTTTGAGATTCGAGCCTTCTGTGCCAAATCTATAGAAGAAAA
AAGCCACAAAAGGAACTCCGTGCGGCTTATCATCAGAAAGGTACAGTTTGCTCCTGAGACACCCGGCCCC
CAGCCATCAGCTGAAACCACACGCCACTTCCTCATGTCTGACCGGAGGTCCCTGCACCTAGAGGCTTCCC
TGGACAAAGAGCTGTACTACCATGGGGAACCCCTCAATGTCAACGTCCACGTCACCAACAATTCTGCCAA
AACCGTCAAGAAGATCAGAGTGTCTGTGAGACAGTATGCCGACATTTGCCTCTTCAGCACCGCGCAGTAC
AAGTGTCCTGTGGCTCAGCTTGAACAAGATGACCAGGTGTCTCCCAGTTCCACATTCTGCAAGGTGTACA
CCATAACCCCGCTGCTCAGTGACAACCGAGAGAAGCGTGGCCTTGCCCTTGATGGGCAACTCAAGCACGA
AGACACCAACCTGGCTTCCAGCACCATTGTGAAGGAGGGAGCCAACAAGGAGGTGCTGGGAATCCTAGTA
TCCTACAGGGTCAAGGTGAAGCTGGTGGTGTCTCGAGGCGGGGATGTCTCCGTGGAGCTACCTTTCGTCC
TAATGCACCCCAAGCCCCACGACCACATCACCCTTCCCCGACCCCAGTCAGCCCCCCGGGAAATAGACAT
CCCTGTGGATACCAACCTCATTGAATTCGATACCAACTATGCCACAGACGACGACATCGTGTTTGAGGAC
TTTGCGAGGCTTCGGCTGAAGGGGATGAAGGATGACGACTGTGATGACCAGTTCTGCGGTGGAAGTGGAT
CAGGCAGCGGTGGATCTGGAGAAAGCTTGTTTAAGGGACCACGTGATTACAACCCGATATCGAGCACCAT
TTGTCATTTGACGAATGAATCTGATGGGCACACAACATCGTTGTATGGTATTGGATTTGGTCCCTTCATC
ATTACAAACAAGCACTTGTTTAGAAGAAATAATGGAACACTGTTGGTCCAATCACTACATGGTGTATTCA
AGGTCAAGAACACCACGACTTTGCAACAACACCTCATTGATGGGAGGGACATGATAATTATTCGCATGCC
TAAGGATTTCCCACCATTTCCTCAAAAGCTGAAATTTAGAGAGCCACAAAGGGAAGAGCGCATATGTCTT
GTGACAACCAACTTCCAAACTAAGAGCATGTCTAGCATGGTGTCAGACACTAGTTGCACATTCCCTTCAT
CTGATGGCATATTCTGGAAGCATTGGATTCAAACCAAGGATGGGCAGTGTGGCAGTCCATTAGTATCAAC
TAGAGATGGGTTCATTGTTGGTATACACTCAGCATCGAATTTCACCAACACAAACAATTATTTCACAAGC
GTGCCGAAAAACTTCATGGAATTGTTGACAAATCAGGAGGCGCAGCAGTGGGTTAGTGGTTGGCGATTAA
ATGCTGACTCAGTATTGTGGGGTGGCCATAAAGTTTTCATGGTGGGCAAGCCGATCCCTAACCCTCTGCT
GGGCCTGGACAGCACTTAAGAATTCCTCGAGCTAGAGCTCGCTGATCAGCCTCGACTGTGCCTTCTAGTT
GCCAGCCATCTGTTGTTTGCCCCTCCCCCGTGCCTTCCTTGACCCTGGAAGGTGCCACTCCCACTGTCCT
TTCCTAATAAAATGAGGAAATTGCATCGCATTGTCTGAGTAGGTGTCATTCTATTCTGGGGGGTGGGGTG
GGGCAGGACAGCAAGGGGGAGGATTGGGAAGACAATAGCAGGCATGCTGGGGAGGTAACCACGTGCGGAC
CGAGCGGCCGCAGGAACCCCTAGTGATGGAGTTGGCCACTCCCTCTCTGCGCGCTCGCTCGCTCACTGAG
GCCGGGCGACCAAAGGTCGCCCGACGCCCGGGCTTTGCCCGGGCGGCCTCAGTGAGCGAGCGAGCGCGCA
GCTGCCTGCAGGGGCGCCTGATGCGGTATTTTCTCCTTACGCATCTGTGCGGTATTTCACACCGCATA
[95 nt withheld, positions 3079-3173]
T
[46 nt withheld, positions 3175-3220]
C
[141 nt withheld, positions 3222-3362]
CCTTTGACGTTGGAGTCCACGTTCTTT
[37 nt withheld, positions 3390-3426]
ACTCTATCTCGGGCTATTCTTTTGATTTATAAGGGATTTTGCCGATTTCGGTCTATTGGTTAAAAAATGA
GCTGATTTAACAAAAATTTAACGCGAATTTTAACAAAATATTAACGTTTACAATTTTATGGTGCACTCTC
AGTACAATCTGCTCTGATGCCGCATAGTTAAGCCAGCCCCGACACCCGCCAACACCCGCTGACGCGCCCT
GACGGGCTTGTCTGCTCCCGGCATCCGCTTACAGACAAGCTGTGACCGTCTCCGGGAGCTGCATGTGTCA
GAGGTTTTCACCGTCATCACCGAAACGCGCGAGACGAAAGGGCCTCGTGATACGCCTATTTTTATAGGTT
AATGTCATGATAATAATGGTTTCTTAGACGTCAGGTGGCACTTTTCGGGGAAATGTGCGCGGAACCCCTA
TTTGTTTATTTTTCTAAATACATTCAAATATGTATCCGCTCATGAGACAATAACCCTGATAAATGCTTCA
ATAATATTGAAAAAGGAAGAGTATGAGTATTCAACATTTCCGTGTCGCCCTTATTCCCTTTTTTGCGGCA
TTTTGCCTTCCTGTTTTTGCTCACCCAGAAACGCTGGTGAAAGTAAAAGATGCTGAAGATCAGTTGGGTG
CACGAGTGGGTTACATCGAACTGGATCTCAACAGCGGTAAGATCCTTGAGAGTTTTCGCCCCGAAGAACG
TTTTCCAATGATGAGCACTTTTAAAGTTCTGCTATGTGGCGCGGTATTATCCCGTATTGACGCCGGGCAA
GAGCAACTCGGTCGCCGCATACACTATTCTCAGAATGACTTGGTTGAGTACTCACCAGTCACAGAAAAGC
ATCTTACGGATGGCATGACAGTAAGAGAATTATGCAGTGCTGCCATAACCATGAGTGATAACACTGCGGC
CAACTTACTTCTGACAACGATCGGAGGACCGAAGGAGCTAACCGCTTTTTTGCACAACATGGGGGATCAT
GTAACTCGCCTTGATCGTTGGGAACCGGAGCTGAATGAAGCCATACCAAACGACGAGCGTGACACCACGA
TGCCTGTAGCAATGGCAACAACGTTGCGCAAACTATTAACTGGCGAACTACTTACTCTAGCTTCCCGGCA
ACAATTAATAGACTGGATGGAGGTGGATAAAGTTGCAGGACCACTTCTGCGCTCGGCCCTTCCGGCTGGC
TGGTTTATTGCTGATAAATCTGGAGCCGGTGAGCGTGGAAGCCGCGGTATCATTGCAGCACTGGGGCCAG
ATGGTAAGCCCTCCCGTATCGTAGTTATCTACACGACGGGGAGTCAGGCAACTATGGATGAACGAAATAG
ACAGATCGCTGAGATAGGTGCCTCACTGATTAAGCATTGGTAACTGTCAGACCAAGTTTACTCATATATA
CTTTAGATTGATTTAAAACTTCATTTTTAATTTAAAAGGATCTAGGTGAAGATCCTTTTTGATAATCTCA
TGACCAAAATCCCTTAACGTGAGTTTTCGTTCCACTGAGCGTCAGACCCCGTAGAAAAGATCAAAGGATC
TTCTTGAGATCCTTTTTTTCTGCGCGTAATCTGCTGCTTGCAAACAAAAAAACCACCGCTACCAGCGGTG
GTTTGTTTGCCGGATCAAGAGCTACCAACTCTTTTTCCGAAGGTAACTGGCTTCAGCAGAGCGCAGATAC
CAAATACTGTTCTTCTAGTGTAGCCGTAGTTAGGCCACCACTTCAAGAACTCTGTAGCACCGCCTACATA
CCTCGCTCTGCTAATCCTGTTACCAGTGGCTGCTGCCAGTGGCGATAAGTCGTGTCTTACCGGGTTGGAC
TCAAGACGATAGTTACCGGATAAGGCGCAGCGGTCGGGCTGAACGGGGGGTTCGTGCACACAGCCCAGCT
TGGAGCGAACGACCTACACCGAACTGAGATACCTACAGCGTGAGCTATGAGAAAGCGCCACGCTTCCCGA
AGGGAGAAAGGCGGACAGGTATCCGGTAAGCGGCAGGGTCGGAACAGGAGAGCGCACGAGGGAGCTTCCA
GGGGGAAACGCCTGGTATCTTTATAGTCCTGTCGGGTTTCGCCACCTCTGACTTGAGCGTCGATTTTTGT
GATGCTCGTCAGGGGGGCGGAGCCTATGGAAAAACGCCAGCAACGCGGCCTTTTTACGGTTCCTGGCCTT
TTGCTGGCCTTTTGCTCACATGT
Features (pLannotate 1.2.2; 15 found; start..end, strand, type, name):
     12..39      +  repeat_region  AAV2 ITR (fragment): inverted terminal repeat of adeno-associated virus serotype 2 inverted
     68..95      +  repeat_region  AAV2 ITR (fragment): inverted terminal repeat of adeno-associated virus serotype 2 inverted
    181..628     +  promoter       hSyn promoter: human synapsin I promoter; confers neuron-specific expression (Kügler et al., 2003)
    648..1877    +  CDS            Arrb2: ARRB2_RAT - Experimental evidence at protein level: Swiss-Prot protein existence level 1. Functions in regulating agonist-mediated G-protein coupled receptor (GPCR) signaling by mediating both receptor desensitization and resensitization processes. During homologous desensitization, beta- arrestins bind to the GPRK-phosphorylated receptor and sterically preclude its coupling to the cognate G-protein; the binding appears to require additional receptor determinants exposed only in the active receptor conformation. The beta-arrestins target many receptors for internalization by acting as endocyti
   1908..2564    +  CDS            TEV protease (fragment): tobacco etch virus protease (Kapust et al., 2001)
   2568..2593    +  misc_feature   12Pktag (fragment)
   2646..2853    +  polyA_signal   bGH poly(A) signal: bovine growth hormone polyadenylation signal
   2882..3022    +  repeat_region  AAV2 ITR: inverted terminal repeat of adeno-associated virus serotype 2 inverted
   3027..3078    -  misc_feature   bom (fragment): basis of mobility region from pBR322
   3097..3552    +  rep_origin     f1 ori (sequence partly withheld): f1 bacteriophage origin of replication; arrow indicates direction of (+) strand synthesis
   3553..3602    -  misc_feature   bom (fragment): basis of mobility region from pBR322
   3704..3739    -  CDS            rop (fragment): Rop protein, which maintains plasmids at low copy number; rop
   3834..3938    +  promoter       AmpR promoter: bla
   3939..4799    +  CDS            AmpR: β-lactamase; bla; confers resistance to ampicillin, carbenicillin, and related antibiotics
   4970..5558    +  rep_origin     ori: high-copy-number ColE1/pMB1/pBR322/pUC origin of replication
