[The description below was written by a language model from this plasmid's Addgene catalogue record and pLannotate feature annotations shown in this document.]
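Description:
pAAV syn Arrestin-TEVp-V5 is a 5.6 kb AAV transfer plasmid built on a pAAV backbone and designed to express an arrestin–protease fusion in neurons. It is propagated in E. coli through a high-copy ColE1/pUC-type origin and selected with ampicillin via the β-lactamase gene and its native promoter. An f1 phage origin is also present, along with short leftover fragments of pBR322 bom and rop sequences. The expression cassette is flanked by AAV2 inverted terminal repeats, which allow it to be packaged into recombinant AAV particles. The annotation detects a full-length ITR downstream of the cassette but only two short ITR fragments upstream, which may reflect how repeat regions are sequenced or annotated rather than a real truncation. Use of a recombination-deficient growth strain is consistent with the need to keep the ITRs stable.

The payload is driven by the human synapsin I promoter, which restricts expression to neurons. It consists of a single open reading frame in which rat β-arrestin 2 (Arrb2) is fused at its C-terminus to a tobacco etch virus (TEV) protease segment annotated as a fragment. This is followed by a short epitope tag, which the construct name identifies as V5 (the feature table labels it as a partial Pk-type tag), and transcription ends at a bovine growth hormone polyadenylation signal. β-arrestin 2 is recruited to activated, phosphorylated GPCRs, so the fusion brings TEV protease to an engaged receptor. The record describes it as the arrestin "receiver" component of a light-gated transcriptional recorder for detecting cell–cell contacts. The partner components carrying the protease cleavage site and transcription factor are not part of this plasmid.
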