Addgene plasmid #173118: pAAV syn Arrestin-TEVp-V5
Purpose: Expresses arrestin receiver construct in neurons
Depositing lab: Alice Ting. Depositing organization: Stanford University. Publication: A light-gated transcriptional recorder for detecting cell-cell contacts. Cho KF, Gillespie SM, Kalogriopoulos NA, Quezada MA, Jacko M, Monje M, Ting AY. Elife. 2022 Mar 21;11:e70881. doi: 10.7554/eLife.70881. PubMed 35311648.
Backbone
  Vector backbone: pAAV
  Vector type: AAV
Growth in bacteria
  Bacterial resistance: Ampicillin, 100 μg/mL
  Growth temperature: 37°C
  Growth strain: NEB Stable
  Copy number: Unknown
Gene/Insert
  Gene/Insert name: Arrestin-TEVp-V5
  Promoter: Synapsin
  Cloning method: Gibson Cloning
  Sequencing primers: 5′ tcagtctgcggtgggcagcggaggagtcgtgtcgt
Terms and licenses: Academic/Nonprofit Terms; Industry Terms: Not Available to Industry
How to cite: pAAV syn Arrestin-TEVp-V5 was a gift from Alice Ting (Addgene plasmid # 173118 ; http://n2t.net/addgene:173118 ; RRID:Addgene_173118)
